>Addgene plasmid #164783 | GLuc-PM | addgene full sequence | sequence record 326675 | Addgene NGS Result
GACATTGATTATTGACTAGTTATTAATAGTAATCAATTACGGGGTCATTAGTTCATAGCCCATATATGGA
GTTCCGCGTTACATAACTTACGGTAAATGGCCCGCCTGGCTGACCGCCCAACGACCCCCGCCCATTGACG
TCAATAATGACGTATGTTCCCATAGTAACGCCAATAGGGACTTTCCATTGACGTCAATGGGTGGAGTATT
TACGGTAAACTGCCCACTTGGCAGTACATCAAGTGTATCATATGCCAAGTACGCCCCCTATTGACGTCAA
TGACGGTAAATGGCCCGCCTGGCATTATGCCCAGTACATGACCTTATGGGACTTTCCTACTTGGCAGTAC
ATCTACGTATTAGTCATCGCTATTACCATGGTGATGCGGTTTTGGCAGTACATCAATGGGCGTGGATAGC
GGTTTGACTCACGGGGATTTCCAAGTCTCCACCCCATTGACGTCAATGGGAGTTTGTTTTGGCACCAAAA
TCAACGGGACTTTCCAAAATGTCGTAACAACTCCGCCCCATTGACGCAAATGGGCGGTAGGCGTGTACGG
TGGGAGGTCTATATAAGCAGAGCTCTCTGGCTAACTAGAGAACCCACTGCTTACTGGCTTATCGAAATTA
ATACGACTCACTATAGGGAGACCCAAGCTGGCTAGCGTTTAAACTTAAGCTTACCGGTCGCCACCATGGG
AGTCAAAGTTCTGTTTGCCCTGATCTGCATCGCTGTGGCCGAGGCCAAGCCCACCGAGAACAACGAAGAC
TTCAACATCGTGGCCGTGGCCAGCAACTTCGCGACCACGGATCTCGATGCTGACCGCGGGAAGTTGCCCG
GCGAGAAGCTGCCGCTGGAGGTGCTCAAAGAGCTTGAAGCCAATGCCCGGAAAGCTGGCTGCACCAGGGG
CTGTCTGATCTGCCTGTCCCACATCAAGTGCACGCCCAAGATGAAGAAGTTCATCCCAGGACGCTGCCAC
ACCTACGAAGGCGACAAAGAGTCCGCACAGGGCGGCATAGGCGAGGCGATCGATGACATTCCTGAGATTC
CTGGGTTCAAGGACTTGGAGCCCATTGAGCAGTTCATCGCACAGGTCGATCTGTGTGTGGACTGCACAAC
TGGCTGCCTCAAAGGGCTTGCCAACGTGCAGTGTTCTGACCTGCTCAAGAAGTGGCTGCCGCAACGCTGT
GCGACCTTTGCCAGCAAGATCCAGGGCCAGGTGGACAAGATCAAGGGGGCCGGTGATGACGGAGGCGGAT
CAGGTGGCGGATCCAGATCTGGTGGCGGTTCTGGTGGCGGTAGTGGTGGCGGTAGTAATGCTGTGGGCCA
GGACACGCAGGAGGTCATCGTGGTGCCACACTCCTTGCCCTTTAAGGTGGTGGTGATCTCAGCCATCCTG
GCCCTGGTGGTGCTCACCATCATCTCCCTTATCATCCTCATCATGCTTTGGCAGAAGAAGCCACGTTAGG
CGGCCGCTCGAGTCTAGAGGGCCCGTTTAAACCCGCTGATCAGCCTCGACTGTGCCTTCTAGTTGCCAGC
CATCTGTTGTTTGCCCCTCCCCCGTGCCTTCCTTGACCCTGGAAGGTGCCACTCCCACTGTCCTTTCCTA
ATAAAATGAGGAAATTGCATCGCATTGTCTGAGTAGGTGTCATTCTATTCTGGGGGGTGGGGTGGGGCAG
GACAGCAAGGGGGAGGATTGGGAAGACAATAGCAGGCATGCTGGGGATGCGGTGGGCTCTATGGCTTCTG
AGGCGGAAAGAACCAGCTGGGGCTCTAGGGGGTATCCCC
[124 nt withheld, positions 1790-1913]
C
[91 nt withheld, positions 1915-2005]
A
[49 nt withheld, positions 2007-2055]
CCTTTGACGTTGGAGTCCACGTTCTTT
[37 nt withheld, positions 2083-2119]
ACCCTATCTCGGTCTATTCTTTTGATTTATAAGGGATTTTGCCGATTTCGGCCTATTGGTTAAAAAATGA
GCTGATTTAACAAAAATTTAACGCGAATTAATTCTGTGGAATGTGTGTCAGTTAGGGTGTGGAAAGTCCC
CAGGCTCCCCAGCAGGCAGAAGTATGCAAAGCATGCATCTCAATTAGTCAGCAACCAGGTGTGGAAAGTC
CCCAGGCTCCCCAGCAGGCAGAAGTATGCAAAGCATGCATCTCAATTAGTCAGCAACCATAGTCCCGCCC
CTAACTCCGCCCATCCCGCCCCTAACTCCGCCCAGTTCCGCCCATTCTCCGCCCCATGGCTGACTAATTT
TTTTTATTTATGCAGAGGCCGAGGCCGCCTCTGCCTCTGAGCTATTCCAGAAGTAGTGAGGAGGCTTTTT
TGGAGGCCTAGGCTTTTGCAAAAAGCTCCCGGGAGCTTGTATATCCATTTTCGGATCTGATCAAGAGACA
GGATGAGGATCGTTTCGCATGATTGAACAAGATGGATTGCACGCAGGTTCTCCGGCCGCTTGGGTGGAGA
GGCTATTCGGCTATGACTGGGCACAACAGACAATCGGCTGCTCTGATGCCGCCGTGTTCCGGCTGTCAGC
GCAGGGGCGCCCGGTTCTTTTTGTCAAGACCGACCTGTCCGGTGCCCTGAATGAACTGCAGGACGAGGCA
GCGCGGCTATCGTGGCTGGCCACGACGGGCGTTCCTTGCGCAGCTGTGCTCGACGTTGTCACTGAAGCGG
GAAGGGACTGGCTGCTATTGGGCGAAGTGCCGGGGCAGGATCTCCTGTCATCTCACCTTGCTCCTGCCGA
GAAAGTATCCATCATGGCTGATGCAATGCGGCGGCTGCATACGCTTGATCCGGCTACCTGCCCATTCGAC
CACCAAGCGAAACATCGCATCGAGCGAGCACGTACTCGGATGGAAGCCGGTCTTGTCGATCAGGATGATC
TGGACGAAGAGCATCAGGGGCTCGCGCCAGCCGAACTGTTCGCCAGGCTCAAGGCGCGCATGCCCGACGG
CGAGGATCTCGTCGTGACCCATGGCGATGCCTGCTTGCCGAATATCATGGTGGAAAATGGCCGCTTTTCT
GGATTCATCGACTGTGGCCGGCTGGGTGTGGCGGACCGCTATCAGGACATAGCGTTGGCTACCCGTGATA
TTGCTGAAGAGCTTGGCGGCGAATGGGCTGACCGCTTCCTCGTGCTTTACGGTATCGCCGCTCCCGATTC
GCAGCGCATCGCCTTCTATCGCCTTCTTGACGAGTTCTTCTGAGCGGGACTCTGGGGTTCGAAATGACCG
ACCAAGCGACGCCCAACCTGCCATCACGAGATTTCGATTCCACCGCCGCCTTCTATGAAAGGTTGGGCTT
CGGAATCGTTTTCCGGGACGCCGGCTGGATGATCCTCCAGCGCGGGGATCTCATGCTGGAGTTCTTCGCC
CACCCCAACTTGTTTATTGCAGCTTATAATGGTTACAAATAAAGCAATAGCATCACAAATTTCACAAATA
AAGCATTTTTTTCACTGCATTCTAGTTGTGGTTTGTCCAAACTCATCAATGTATCTTATCATGTCTGTAT
ACCGTCGACCTCTAGCTAGAGCTTGGCGTAATCATGGTCATAGCTGTTTCCTGTGTGAAATTGTTATCCG
CTCACAATTCCACACAACATACGAGCCGGAAGCATAAAGTGTAAAGCCTGGGGTGCCTAATGAGTGAGCT
AACTCACATTAATTGCGTTGCGCTCACTGCCCGCTTTCCAGTCGGGAAACCTGTCGTGCCAGCTGCATTA
ATGAATCGGCCAACGCGCGGGGAGAGGCGGTTTGCGTATTGGGCGCTCTTCCGCTTCCTCGCTCACTGAC
TCGCTGCGCTCGGTCGTTCGGCTGCGGCGAGCGGTATCAGCTCACTCAAAGGCGGTAATACGGTTATCCA
CAGAATCAGGGGATAACGCAGGAAAGAACATGTGAGCAAAAGGCCAGCAAAAGGCCAGGAACCGTAAAAA
GGCCGCGTTGCTGGCGTTTTTCCATAGGCTCCGCCCCCCTGACGAGCATCACAAAAATCGACGCTCAAGT
CAGAGGTGGCGAAACCCGACAGGACTATAAAGATACCAGGCGTTTCCCCCTGGAAGCTCCCTCGTGCGCT
CTCCTGTTCCGACCCTGCCGCTTACCGGATACCTGTCCGCCTTTCTCCCTTCGGGAAGCGTGGCGCTTTC
TCATAGCTCACGCTGTAGGTATCTCAGTTCGGTGTAGGTCGTTCGCTCCAAGCTGGGCTGTGTGCACGAA
CCCCCCGTTCAGCCCGACCGCTGCGCCTTATCCGGTAACTATCGTCTTGAGTCCAACCCGGTAAGACACG
ACTTATCGCCACTGGCAGCAGCCACTGGTAACAGGATTAGCAGAGCGAGGTATGTAGGCGGTGCTACAGA
GTTCTTGAAGTGGTGGCCTAACTACGGCTACACTAGAAGAACAGTATTTGGTATCTGCGCTCTGCTGAAG
CCAGTTACCTTCGGAAAAAGAGTTGGTAGCTCTTGATCCGGCAAACAAACCACCGCTGGTAGCGGTGGTT
TTTTTGTTTGCAAGCAGCAGATTACGCGCAGAAAAAAAGGATCTCAAGAAGATCCTTTGATCTTTTCTAC
GGGGTCTGACGCTCAGTGGAACGAAAACTCACGTTAAGGGATTTTGGTCATGAGATTATCAAAAAGGATC
TTCACCTAGATCCTTTTAAATTAAAAATGAAGTTTTAAATCAATCTAAAGTATATATGAGTAAACTTGGT
CTGACAGTTACCAATGCTTAATCAGTGAGGCACCTATCTCAGCGATCTGTCTATTTCGTTCATCCATAGT
TGCCTGACTCCCCGTCGTGTAGATAACTACGATACGGGAGGGCTTACCATCTGGCCCCAGTGCTGCAATG
ATACCGCGAGACCCACGCTCACCGGCTCCAGATTTATCAGCAATAAACCAGCCAGCCGGAAGGGCCGAGC
GCAGAAGTGGTCCTGCAACTTTATCCGCCTCCATCCAGTCTATTAATTGTTGCCGGGAAGCTAGAGTAAG
TAGTTCGCCAGTTAATAGTTTGCGCAACGTTGTTGCCATTGCTACAGGCATCGTGGTGTCACGCTCGTCG
TTTGGTATGGCTTCATTCAGCTCCGGTTCCCAACGATCAAGGCGAGTTACATGATCCCCCATGTTGTGCA
AAAAAGCGGTTAGCTCCTTCGGTCCTCCGATCGTTGTCAGAAGTAAGTTGGCCGCAGTGTTATCACTCAT
GGTTATGGCAGCACTGCATAATTCTCTTACTGTCATGCCATCCGTAAGATGCTTTTCTGTGACTGGTGAG
TACTCAACCAAGTCATTCTGAGAATAGTGTATGCGGCGACCGAGTTGCTCTTGCCCGGCGTCAATACGGG
ATAATACCGCGCCACATAGCAGAACTTTAAAAGTGCTCATCATTGGAAAACGTTCTTCGGGGCGAAAACT
CTCAAGGATCTTACCGCTGTTGAGATCCAGTTCGATGTAACCCACTCGTGCACCCAACTGATCTTCAGCA
TCTTTTACTTTAACCAGCGTTTCTGGGTGAGCAAAAACAGGAAGGCAAAATGCCGCAAAAAAGGGAATAA
GGGCGACACGGAAATGTTGAATACTCATACTCTTCCTTTTTCAATATTATTGAAGCATTTATCAGGGTTA
TTGTCTCATGAGCGGATACATATTTGAATGTATTTAGAAAAATAAACAAATAGGGGTTCCGCGCACATTT
CCCCGAAAAGTGCCACCTGACGTCGACGGATCGGGAGATCTCCCGATCCCCTATGGTGCACTCTCAGTAC
AATCTGCTCTGATGCCGCATAGTTAAGCCAGTATCTGCTCCCTGCTTGTGTGTTGGAGGTCGCTGAGTAG
TGCGCGAGCAAAATTTAAGCTACAACAAGGCAAGGCTTGACCGACAATTGCATGAAGAATCTGCTTAGGG
TTAGGCGTTTTGCGCTGCTTCGCGATGTACGGGCCAGATATACGCGTT
Features (pLannotate 1.2.2; 21 found; start..end, strand, type, name):
      1..380     +  enhancer       CMV enhancer: human cytomegalovirus immediate early enhancer
    381..584     +  promoter       CMV promoter: human cytomegalovirus (CMV) immediate early promoter
    580..613     +  LTR            5' LTR (truncated) (fragment): truncated 5' long terminal repeat (LTR) from HIV-1
    629..647     +  promoter       T7 promoter: promoter for bacteriophage T7 RNA polymerase
    696..1250    +  CDS            hGLuc: secreted Gaussia luciferase human codon-optimized
   1320..1466    +  CDS            PDGFRβ TM domain: transmembrane domain from platelet derived growth factor receptor beta
   1520..1744    +  polyA_signal   bGH poly(A) signal: bovine growth hormone polyadenylation signal
   1748..1769    +  promoter       SV40 promoter (fragment): SV40 enhancer and early promoter
   1790..2218    +  rep_origin     f1 ori (sequence partly withheld): f1 bacteriophage origin of replication; arrow indicates direction of (+) strand synthesis
   2232..2561    +  promoter       SV40 promoter: SV40 enhancer and early promoter
   2628..3419    +  CDS            neo: KKA2_KLEPN - Also known as kan, nptII. Experimental evidence at protein level: Swiss-Prot protein existence level 1. Resistance to kanamycin, neomycin, paromomycin, ribostamycin, butirosin and gentamicin B. From Klebsiella pneumoniae.
   3443..3601    +  CDS            ble (fragment): BLE_KLEPN - Experimental evidence at protein level: Swiss-Prot protein existence level 1. Binding protein with a strong affinity to the bleomycin family of antibiotics. Binds to CL990; an antimitotic-antibiotic compound. From Klebsiella pneumoniae.
   3596..3717    +  polyA_signal   SV40 poly(A) signal: SV40 polyadenylation signal
   3790..3806    -  protein_bind   lac operator: The lac repressor binds to the lac operator to inhibit transcription in E. coli. This inhibition can be relieved by adding lactose or isopropyl-β-D-thiogalactopyranoside (IPTG). lac repressor encoded by lacI
   3814..3844    -  promoter       lac promoter: promoter for the E. coli lac operon
   3859..3880    -  protein_bind   CAP binding site: CAP binding activates transcription in the presence of cAMP. E. coli catabolite activator protein
   3893..3985    -  CDS            lacI (fragment): lac repressor; lacI; The lac repressor binds to the lac operator to inhibit transcription in E. coli. This inhibition can be relieved by adding lactose or isopropyl-β-D-thiogalactopyranoside (IPTG).
   4168..4756    -  rep_origin     ori: high-copy-number ColE1/pMB1/pBR322/pUC origin of replication
   4927..5787    -  CDS            AmpR: β-lactamase; bla; confers resistance to ampicillin, carbenicillin, and related antibiotics
   5788..5892    -  promoter       AmpR promoter: bla
   5951..6003    -  misc_feature   bom (fragment): basis of mobility region from pBR322
