[The description below was written by a language model from this plasmid's Addgene catalogue record and pLannotate feature annotations shown in this document.]
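Description:
GLuc-PM is a mammalian expression plasmid built on the pcDNA3.1 backbone, about 6.15 kb in total. It displays Gaussia luciferase on the outer face of the plasma membrane. In bacteria it is maintained at high copy through a ColE1/pUC-type origin and selected with ampicillin via the β-lactamase gene. An f1 origin is also present. For mammalian cells, an SV40 early promoter drives a neomycin phosphotransferase cassette ending in an SV40 polyadenylation signal, which allows G418 selection of stable transfectants. The automated annotation also reports short fragments (an HIV-1 LTR piece, ble, lacI, lac promoter/operator and bom). These look like residual backbone sequence or partial matches rather than functional parts of the design.

The roughly 770 bp insert sits between the CMV immediate-early enhancer/promoter and the bovine growth hormone polyadenylation signal, with a T7 promoter just upstream of the coding region. It encodes a human codon-optimised Gaussia princeps luciferase, described in the record as the GLucM23 variant. The luciferase is fused at its C-terminal end to the transmembrane domain of human platelet-derived growth factor receptor beta. Gaussia luciferase is naturally secreted, so the downstream transmembrane segment anchors it in the membrane with the enzyme facing the extracellular space.

According to the record, this surface-tethered luciferase serves as the energy donor in bioluminescence resonance energy transfer (BRET) assays that measure ligand binding to unmodified receptors. The receptor itself therefore does not need to be tagged.
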