Addgene plasmid #164783: GLuc-PM
Purpose: Gaussia luciferase (GLucM23) targeted to the extracellular surface of the cell membrane for bioluminescence resonance energy transfer (BRET)-based measurement of ligand binding to unmodified receptors
Depositing lab: Laszlo Hunyady. Depositing organization: Semmelweis University. Publication: A general method for quantifying ligand binding to unmodified receptors using Gaussia luciferase. Toth AD, Garger D, Prokop S, Soltesz-Katona E, Varnai P, Balla A, Turu G, Hunyady L. J Biol Chem. 2021 Feb 2:100366. doi: 10.1016/j.jbc.2021.100366. PubMed 33545176.
Backbone
  Vector backbone: pcDNA3.1
  Backbone manufacturer: Invitrogen
  Backbone size w/o insert (bp): 5382
  Total vector size (bp): 6154
  Vector type: Mammalian Expression
  Selectable markers: Neomycin (select with G418)
Growth in bacteria
  Bacterial resistance: Ampicillin, 100 μg/mL
  Growth temperature: 37°C
  Growth strain: DH5alpha
  Copy number: High Copy
Gene/Insert
  Gene/Insert name: Gaussia luciferase fused with the transmembrane domain of the platelet-derived growth factor receptor beta (alt names: GLuc; PDGFRB)
  Species: H. sapiens (human); Gaussia princeps
  Insert size (bp): 774
  Entrez Gene: PDGFRB (a.k.a. CD140B, IBGC4, IMF1, JTK12, KOGS, PDGFR, PDGFR-1, PDGFR1, PENTT)
  Promoter: CMV
  Tag / fusion protein: GLuc (N terminal on insert)
  Cloning method: Restriction Enzyme; 5′ cloning site HindIII, AgeI (not destroyed); 3′ cloning site NotI, XhoI (not destroyed)
  Sequencing primers: 5′ CMV_fwd_primer; 3′ BGH_rev_primer
Terms and licenses: Academic/Nonprofit Terms; Industry Terms: Not Available to Industry
How to cite: GLuc-PM was a gift from Laszlo Hunyady (Addgene plasmid # 164783 ; http://n2t.net/addgene:164783 ; RRID:Addgene_164783)
